Addgene plasmid #161519: sIL6R PLAK1
Purpose: Expresses soluble IL6 receptor in mammalian cells.
Depositing lab: Yoav Shaul. Depositing organization: Hebrew University. Publication: The glutathione peroxidase 8 (GPX8)/IL-6/STAT3 axis is essential in maintaining an aggressive breast cancer phenotype. Khatib A, Solaimuthu B, Ben Yosef M, Abu Rmaileh A, Tanna M, Oren G, Schlesinger Frisch M, Axelrod JH, Lichtenstein M, Shaul YD. Proc Natl Acad Sci U S A. 2020 Sep 1;117(35):21420-21431. doi: 10.1073/pnas.2010275117. Epub 2020 Aug 18. PubMed 32817494.
Backbone
  Vector backbone: PLAK1
  Total vector size (bp): 8723
  Vector type: Lentiviral
  Selectable markers: Hygromycin
Growth in bacteria
  Bacterial resistance: Ampicillin, 100 μg/mL
  Growth temperature: 30°C
  Growth strain: NEB Stable
  Copy number: High Copy
Gene/Insert
  Gene/Insert name: soluble IL-6 receptor (alt name: sIL6R)
  Species: H. sapiens (human)
  Tag / fusion protein: 3X Flag
Terms and licenses: Academic/Nonprofit Terms; Industry Terms: Not Available to Industry
How to cite: sIL6R PLAK1 was a gift from Yoav Shaul (Addgene plasmid # 161519 ; http://n2t.net/addgene:161519 ; RRID:Addgene_161519)
