[The description below was written by a language model from this plasmid's Addgene catalogue record and pLannotate feature annotations shown in this document.]
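Description:
sIL6R PLAK1 is a lentiviral transfer plasmid of about 8.7 kb, built on the PLAK1 backbone, for expressing the human soluble interleukin-6 receptor (sIL6R) in mammalian cells. It is maintained in E. coli through a high-copy ColE1/pUC-type origin with ampicillin resistance (AmpR). The backbone also carries an f1 origin, an SV40 origin, and remnants of a lac/lacZα cloning region flanked by T3 and T7 promoters.

The viral portion has a third-generation, self-inactivating layout. An RSV promoter fused to a truncated HIV-1 5' LTR drives production of the genomic RNA. This is followed by the Ψ packaging signal with a partial gag sequence, the Rev response element with adjoining env sequence, and a ΔU3 3' LTR that is followed by an SV40 polyadenylation signal. Between the LTRs, a CMV enhancer/promoter drives an IL6R coding fragment corresponding to the soluble form of the receptor. A 3xFLAG epitope is annotated just downstream of it, consistent with a C-terminal tag for detection. A residual U6 promoter fragment lies just upstream of the CMV element and has no annotated payload. A cPPT/CTS element sits after the tagged insert. A human PGK promoter then drives a hygromycin resistance gene, annotated as a fragment, for selection of transduced cells.

Packaged with helper plasmids, the vector gives stable integration and expression of sIL6R. Soluble IL6R complexed with IL-6 engages gp130 on cells lacking membrane-bound receptor (IL-6 trans-signaling). The associated publication concerns a GPX8/IL-6/STAT3 axis in aggressive breast cancer.
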