Features (pLannotate 1.2.2; 29 found; start..end, strand, type, name):
      2..478     +  CDS            env (fragment): ENV_HV1H2 - Experimental evidence at protein level: Swiss-Prot protein existence level 1. [Transmembrane protein gp41]: Acts as a class I viral fusion protein. Under the current model, the protein has at least 3 conformational states: pre-fusion native state, pre-hairpin intermediate state, and post-fusion hairpin state. During fusion of viral and target intracellular membranes, the coiled coil regions (heptad repeats) assume a trimer-of-hairpins structure, positioning the fusion peptide in close proximity to the C-terminal region of the ectodomain. The formation of this structure appears to d
    527..710     +  promoter       U6 promoter (fragment): RNA polymerase III promoter for human U6 snRNA
    701..835     +  enhancer       CMV enhancer (fragment): human cytomegalovirus immediate early enhancer; contains an 18-bp deletion relative to the standard CMV enhancer
    836..1039    +  promoter       CMV promoter: human cytomegalovirus (CMV) immediate early promoter
   1091..2155    +  CDS            IL6R (fragment) (sequence partly withheld): IL6RA_HUMAN - Experimental evidence at protein level: Swiss-Prot protein existence level 1. [Soluble interleukin-6 receptor subunit alpha]: Soluble form of IL6 receptor (sIL6R) that acts as an agonist of IL6 activity (PubMed:21990364). The IL6:sIL6R complex (hyper-IL6) binds to IL6ST/gp130 on cell surfaces and induces signaling also on cells that do not express membrane-bound IL6R in a process called IL6 'trans- signaling'. sIL6R is causative for the proinflammatory properties of IL6 and an important player in the development of chronic inflammatory diseases (PubMed:21990364). In complex with
   2177..2242    +  CDS            3xFLAG: three tandem FLAG® epitope tags, followed by an enterokinase cleavage site
   2290..2407    +  misc_feature   cPPT/CTS: central polypurine tract and central termination sequence of HIV-1
   2456..2966    +  promoter       hPGK promoter: human phosphoglycerate kinase 1 promoter
   2988..3803    +  CDS            HygR (fragment): aminoglycoside phosphotransferase from E. coli; aph(4)-Ia; confers resistance to hygromycin
   3845..3928    +  CDS            nef (fragment): NEF_HV1Z2 - Experimental evidence at protein level: Swiss-Prot protein existence level 1. Extracellular Nef protein targets CD4(+) T-lymphocytes for apoptosis by interacting with CXCR4 surface receptors. From Human immunodeficiency virus type 1 group M subtype D (isolate Z2/CDC-Z34) (HIV-1).
   3930..4163    +  LTR            3' LTR (ΔU3): self-inactivating 3' long terminal repeat (LTR) from HIV-1
   4235..4356    +  polyA_signal   SV40 poly(A) signal: SV40 polyadenylation signal
   4396..4531    +  rep_origin     SV40 ori: SV40 origin of replication
   4552..4570    -  promoter       T7 promoter: promoter for bacteriophage T7 RNA polymerase
   4578..4733    +  CDS            lacZα (fragment): LacZα fragment of β-galactosidase; lacZ fragment
   4738..5166    +  rep_origin     f1 ori (sequence partly withheld): f1 bacteriophage origin of replication; arrow indicates direction of (+) strand synthesis
   5219..5323    +  promoter       AmpR promoter: bla
   5324..6184    +  CDS            AmpR: β-lactamase; bla; confers resistance to ampicillin, carbenicillin, and related antibiotics
   6355..6943    +  rep_origin     ori: high-copy-number ColE1/pMB1/pBR322/pUC origin of replication
   7126..7218    +  CDS            lacI (fragment): lac repressor; lacI; The lac repressor binds to the lac operator to inhibit transcription in E. coli. This inhibition can be relieved by adding lactose or isopropyl-β-D-thiogalactopyranoside (IPTG).
   7231..7252    +  protein_bind   CAP binding site: CAP binding activates transcription in the presence of cAMP. E. coli catabolite activator protein
   7267..7297    +  promoter       lac promoter: promoter for the E. coli lac operon
   7305..7321    +  protein_bind   lac operator: The lac repressor binds to the lac operator to inhibit transcription in E. coli. This inhibition can be relieved by adding lactose or isopropyl-β-D-thiogalactopyranoside (IPTG). lac repressor encoded by lacI
   7366..7384    +  promoter       T3 promoter: promoter for bacteriophage T3 RNA polymerase
   7412..7638    +  promoter       RSV promoter: Rous sarcoma virus enhancer/promoter
   7639..7819    +  LTR            5' LTR (truncated): truncated 5' long terminal repeat (LTR) from HIV-1
   7866..7991    +  misc_feature   HIV-1 Ψ: packaging signal of human immunodeficiency virus type 1
   7975..8338    +  CDS            HIV-1 gag (fragment): gag protein from human immunodeficiency virus 1; gag
   8484..8717    +  misc_feature   RRE: The Rev response element (RRE) of HIV-1 allows for Rev-dependent mRNA export from the nucleus to the cytoplasm.
>Addgene plasmid #161519 | sIL6R PLAK1 | addgene full sequence | sequence record 318393 | Addgene NGS Result
GGGGATTTGGGGTTGCTCTGGAAAACTCATTTGCACCACTGCTGTGCCTTGGAATGCTAGTTGGAGTAAT
AAATCTCTGGAACAGATTTGGAATCACACGACCTGGATGGAGTGGGACAGAGAAATTAACAATTACACAA
GCTTAATACACTCCTTAATTGAAGAATCGCAAAACCAGCAAGAAAAGAATGAACAAGAATTATTGGAATT
AGATAAATGGGCAAGTTTGTGGAATTGGTTTAACATAACAAATTGGCTGTGGTATATAAAATTATTCATA
ATGATAGTAGGAGGCTTGGTAGGTTTAAGAATAGTTTTTGCTGTACTTTCTATAGTGAATAGAGTTAGGC
AGGGATATTCACCATTATCGTTTCAGACCCACCTCCCAACCCCGAGGGGACCCGACAGGCCCGAAGGAAT
AGAAGAAGAAGGTGGAGAGAGAGACAGAGACAGATCCATTCGATTAGTGAACGGATCTCGACGGTATCGA
TCACGAGACTAGCCTCGAGCAGCAGCCCCCTTCACCGAGGGCCTATTTCCCATGATTCCTTCATATTTGC
ATATACGATACAAGGCTGTTAGAGAGATAATTGGAATTAATTTGACTGTAAACACAAAGATATTAGTACA
AAATACGTGACGTAGAAAGTAATAATTTCTTGGGTAGTTTGCAGTTTTAAAATTATGTTTTAAAATGGAC
TATCATATGCCAAGTACGCCCCCTATTGACGTCAATGACGGTAAATGGCCCGCCTGGCATTATGCCCAGT
ACATGACCTTATGGGACTTTCCTACTTGGCAGTACATCTACGTATTAGTCATCGCTATTACCATGGTGAT
GCGGTTTTGGCAGTACATCAATGGGCGTGGATAGCGGTTTGACTCACGGGGATTTCCAAGTCTCCACCCC
ATTGACGTCAATGGGAGTTTGTTTTGGCACCAAAATCAACGGGACTTTCCAAAATGTCGTAACAACTCCG
CCCCATTGACGCAAATGGGCGGTAGGCGTGTACGGTGGGAGGTCTATATAAGCAGAGCTGGTTTAGTGAA
CCGTCAGATCCGCTAGCGCTACCGGTTTAATTAATCCAAC
[966 nt withheld, positions 1091-2056]
GCTGAGAACGAGGTGTCCACCCCCATGCAGGCACTTACTACTAATAAAGACGATGATAATATTCTCTTCA
GAGATTCTGCAAATGCGACAAGCCTCCCAGGAGGCAGCGCGGCCGCAGGCGACTACAAAGACCATGACGG
TGATTATAAAGATCATGACATTGATTACAAGGATGACGATGACAAGTAATAAGAATTCTCGACCTCGAGA
CAAATGGCAGTATTCATCCACAATTTTAAAAGAAAAGGGGGGATTGGGGGGTACAGTGCAGGGGAAAGAA
TAGTAGACATAATAGCAACAGACATACAAACTAAAGAATTACAAAAACAAATTACAAAAATTCAAAATTT
TCGGGTTTATTACAGGGACAGCAGAGATCCACTTTGGCCGCGGCTCGAGGGGGTTGGGGTTGCGCCTTTT
CCAAGGCAGCCCTGGGTTTGCGCAGGGACGCGGCTGCTCTGGGCGTGGTTCCGGGAAACGCAGCGGCGCC
GACCCTGGGTCTCGCACATTCTTCACGTCCGTTCGCAGCGTCACCCGGATCTTCGCCGCTACCCTTGTGG
GCCCCCCGGCGACGCTTCCTGCTCCGCCCCTAAGTCGGGAAGGTTCCTTGCGGTTCGCGGCGTGCCGGAC
GTGACAAACGGAAGCCGCACGTCTCACTAGTACCCTCGCAGACGGACAGCGCCAGGGAGCAATGGCAGCG
CGCCGACCGCGATGGGCTGTGGCCAATAGCGGCTGCTCAGCAGGGCGCGCCGAGAGCAGCGGCCGGGAAG
GGGCGGTGCGGGAGGCGGGGTGTGGGGCGGTAGTGTGGGCCCTGTTCCTGCCCGCGCGGTGTTCCGCATT
CTGCAAGCCTCCGGAGCGCACGTCGGCAGTCGGCTCCCTCGTTGACCGAATCACCGACCTCTCTCCCCAG
GGGGATCCACCGGAGCTTACCATGAAAAAGCCTGAACTCACCGCGACGTCTGTCGAGAAGTTTCTGATCG
AAAAGTTCGACAGCGTCTCCGACCTGATGCAGCTCTCGGAGGGCGAAGAATCTCGTGCTTTCAGCTTCGA
TGTAGGAGGGCGTGGATATGTCCTGCGGGTAAATAGCTGCGCCGATGGTTTCTACAAAGATCGTTATGTT
TATCGGCACTTTGCATCGGCCGCGCTCCCGATTCCGGAAGTGCTTGACATTGGGGAATTCAGCGAGAGCC
TGACCTATTGCATCTCCCGCCGTGCACAGGGTGTCACGTTGCAAGACCTGCCTGAAACCGAACTGCCCGC
TGTTCTGCAGCCGGTCGCGGAGGCCATGGATGCGATCGCTGCGGCCGATCTTAGCCAGACGAGCGGGTTC
GGCCCATTCGGACCGCAAGGAATCGGTCAATACACTACATGGCGTGATTTCATATGCGCGATTGCTGATC
CCCATGTGTATCACTGGCAAACTGTGATGGACGACACCGTCAGTGCGTCCGTCGCGCAGGCTCTCGATGA
GCTGATGCTTTGGGCCGAGGACTGCCCCGAAGTCCGGCACCTCGTGCACGCGGATTTCGGCTCCAACAAT
GTCCTGACGGACAATGGCCGCATAACAGCGGTCATTGACTGGAGCGAGGCGATGTTCGGGGATTCCCAAT
ACGAGGTCGCCAACATCTTCTTCTGGAGGCCGTGGTTGGCTTGTATGGAGCAGCAGACGCGCTACTTCGA
GCGGAGGCATCCGGAGCTTGCAGGATCGCCGCGGCTCCGGGCGTATATGCTCCGCATTGGTCTTGACGCC
CGCCCCACGACCCGCAGCGCCCGACCGAAAGGAGCGCACGACCCCATGCATCGGTACCTTTAAGACCAAT
GACTTACAAGGCAGCTGTAGATCTTAGCCACTTTTTAAAAGAAAAGGGGGGACTGGAAGGGCTAATTCAC
TCCCAACGAAGACAAGATCTGCTTTTTGCTTGTACTGGGTCTCTCTGGTTAGACCAGATCTGAGCCTGGG
AGCTCTCTGGCTAACTAGGGAACCCACTGCTTAAGCCTCAATAAAGCTTGCCTTGAGTGCTTCAAGTAGT
GTGTGCCCGTCTGTTGTGTGACTCTGGTAACTAGAGATCCCTCAGACCCTTTTAGTCAGTGTGGAAAATC
TCTAGCAGTAGTAGTTCATGTCATCTTATTATTCAGTATTTATAACTTGCAAAGAAATGAATATCAGAGA
GTGAGAGGAACTTGTTTATTGCAGCTTATAATGGTTACAAATAAAGCAATAGCATCACAAATTTCACAAA
TAAAGCATTTTTTTCACTGCATTCTAGTTGTGGTTTGTCCAAACTCATCAATGTATCTTATCATGTCTGG
CTCTAGCTATCCCGCCCCTAACTCCGCCCATCCCGCCCCTAACTCCGCCCAGTTCCGCCCATTCTCCGCC
CCATGGCTGACTAATTTTTTTTATTTATGCAGAGGCCGAGGCCGCCTCGGCCTCTGAGCTATTCCAGAAG
TAGTGAGGAGGCTTTTTTGGAGGCCTAGGGACGTACCCAATTCGCCCTATAGTGAGTCGTATTACGCGCG
CTCACTGGCCGTCGTTTTACAACGTCGTGACTGGGAAAACCCTGGCGTTACCCAACTTAATCGCCTTGCA
GCACATCCCCCTTTCGCCAGCTGGCGTAATAGCGAAGAGGCCCGCACCGATCGCCCTTCCCAACAGTTGC
GCAGCCTGAATGGCGAATGGG
[124 nt withheld, positions 4738-4861]
C
[91 nt withheld, positions 4863-4953]
A
[49 nt withheld, positions 4955-5003]
CCTTTGACGTTGGAGTCCACGTTCTTT
[37 nt withheld, positions 5031-5067]
ACCCTATCTCGGTCTATTCTTTTGATTTATAAGGGATTTTGCCGATTTCGGCCTATTGGTTAAAAAATGA
GCTGATTTAACAAAAATTTAACGCGAATTTTAACAAAATATTAACGCTTACAATTTAGGTGGCACTTTTC
GGGGAAATGTGCGCGGAACCCCTATTTGTTTATTTTTCTAAATACATTCAAATATGTATCCGCTCATGAG
ACAATAACCCTGATAAATGCTTCAATAATATTGAAAAAGGAAGAGTATGAGTATTCAACATTTCCGTGTC
GCCCTTATTCCCTTTTTTGCGGCATTTTGCCTTCCTGTTTTTGCTCACCCAGAAACGCTGGTGAAAGTAA
AAGATGCTGAAGATCAGTTGGGTGCACGAGTGGGTTACATCGAACTGGATCTCAACAGCGGTAAGATCCT
TGAGAGTTTTCGCCCCGAAGAACGTTTTCCAATGATGAGCACTTTTAAAGTTCTGCTATGTGGCGCGGTA
TTATCCCGTATTGACGCCGGGCAAGAGCAACTCGGTCGCCGCATACACTATTCTCAGAATGACTTGGTTG
AGTACTCACCAGTCACAGAAAAGCATCTTACGGATGGCATGACAGTAAGAGAATTATGCAGTGCTGCCAT
AACCATGAGTGATAACACTGCGGCCAACTTACTTCTGACAACGATCGGAGGACCGAAGGAGCTAACCGCT
TTTTTGCACAACATGGGGGATCATGTAACTCGCCTTGATCGTTGGGAACCGGAGCTGAATGAAGCCATAC
CAAACGACGAGCGTGACACCACGATGCCTGTAGCAATGGCAACAACGTTGCGCAAACTATTAACTGGCGA
ACTACTTACTCTAGCTTCCCGGCAACAATTAATAGACTGGATGGAGGCGGATAAAGTTGCAGGACCACTT
CTGCGCTCGGCCCTTCCGGCTGGCTGGTTTATTGCTGATAAATCTGGAGCCGGTGAGCGTGGGTCTCGCG
GTATCATTGCAGCACTGGGGCCAGATGGTAAGCCCTCCCGTATCGTAGTTATCTACACGACGGGGAGTCA
GGCAACTATGGATGAACGAAATAGACAGATCGCTGAGATAGGTGCCTCACTGATTAAGCATTGGTAACTG
TCAGACCAAGTTTACTCATATATACTTTAGATTGATTTAAAACTTCATTTTTAATTTAAAAGGATCTAGG
TGAAGATCCTTTTTGATAATCTCATGACCAAAATCCCTTAACGTGAGTTTTCGTTCCACTGAGCGTCAGA
CCCCGTAGAAAAGATCAAAGGATCTTCTTGAGATCCTTTTTTTCTGCGCGTAATCTGCTGCTTGCAAACA
AAAAAACCACCGCTACCAGCGGTGGTTTGTTTGCCGGATCAAGAGCTACCAACTCTTTTTCCGAAGGTAA
CTGGCTTCAGCAGAGCGCAGATACCAAATACTGTTCTTCTAGTGTAGCCGTAGTTAGGCCACCACTTCAA
GAACTCTGTAGCACCGCCTACATACCTCGCTCTGCTAATCCTGTTACCAGTGGCTGCTGCCAGTGGCGAT
AAGTCGTGTCTTACCGGGTTGGACTCAAGACGATAGTTACCGGATAAGGCGCAGCGGTCGGGCTGAACGG
GGGGTTCGTGCACACAGCCCAGCTTGGAGCGAACGACCTACACCGAACTGAGATACCTACAGCGTGAGCT
ATGAGAAAGCGCCACGCTTCCCGAAGGGAGAAAGGCGGACAGGTATCCGGTAAGCGGCAGGGTCGGAACA
GGAGAGCGCACGAGGGAGCTTCCAGGGGGAAACGCCTGGTATCTTTATAGTCCTGTCGGGTTTCGCCACC
TCTGACTTGAGCGTCGATTTTTGTGATGCTCGTCAGGGGGGCGGAGCCTATGGAAAAACGCCAGCAACGC
GGCCTTTTTACGGTTCCTGGCCTTTTGCTGGCCTTTTGCTCACATGTTCTTTCCTGCGTTATCCCCTGAT
TCTGTGGATAACCGTATTACCGCCTTTGAGTGAGCTGATACCGCTCGCCGCAGCCGAACGACCGAGCGCA
GCGAGTCAGTGAGCGAGGAAGCGGAAGAGCGCCCAATACGCAAACCGCCTCTCCCCGCGCGTTGGCCGAT
TCATTAATGCAGCTGGCACGACAGGTTTCCCGACTGGAAAGCGGGCAGTGAGCGCAACGCAATTAATGTG
AGTTAGCTCACTCATTAGGCACCCCAGGCTTTACACTTTATGCTTCCGGCTCGTATGTTGTGTGGAATTG
TGAGCGGATAACAATTTCACACAGGAAACAGCTATGACCATGATTACGCCAAGCGCGCAATTAACCCTCA
CTAAAGGGAACAAAAGCTGGAGCTGCAAGCTTAATGTAGTCTTATGCAATACTCTTGTAGTCTTGCAACA
TGGTAACGATGAGTTAGCAACATGCCTTACAAGGAGAGAAAAAGCACCGTGCATGCCGATTGGTGGAAGT
AAGGTGGTACGATCGTGCCTTATTAGGAAGGCAACAGACGGGTCTGACATGGATTGGACGAACCACTGAA
TTGCCGCATTGCAGAGATATTGTATTTAAGTGCCTAGCTCGATACATAAACGGGTCTCTCTGGTTAGACC
AGATCTGAGCCTGGGAGCTCTCTGGCTAACTAGGGAACCCACTGCTTAAGCCTCAATAAAGCTTGCCTTG
AGTGCTTCAAGTAGTGTGTGCCCGTCTGTTGTGTGACTCTGGTAACTAGAGATCCCTCAGACCCTTTTAG
TCAGTGTGGAAAATCTCTAGCAGTGGCGCCCGAACAGGGACTTGAAAGCGAAAGGGAAACCAGAGGAGCT
CTCTCGACGCAGGACTCGGCTTGCTGAAGCGCGCACGGCAAGAGGCGAGGGGCGGCGACTGGTGAGTACG
CCAAAAATTTTGACTAGCGGAGGCTAGAAGGAGAGAGATGGGTGCGAGAGCGTCAGTATTAAGCGGGGGA
GAATTAGATCGCGATGGGAAAAAATTCGGTTAAGGCCAGGGGGAAAGAAAAAATATAAATTAAAACATAT
AGTATGGGCAAGCAGGGAGCTAGAACGATTCGCAGTTAATCCTGGCCTGTTAGAAACATCAGAAGGCTGT
AGACAAATACTGGGACAGCTACAACCATCCCTTCAGACAGGATCAGAAGAACTTAGATCATTATATAATA
CAGTAGCAACCCTCTATTGTGTGCATCAAAGGATAGAGATAAAAGACACCAAGGAAGCTTTAGACAAGAT
AGAGGAAGAGCAAAACAAAAGTAAGACCACCGCACAGCAAGCAGCAGCTGATCTTCAGACCTGGAGGAGG
AGATATGAGGGACAATTGGAGAAGTGAATTATATAAATATAAAGTAGTAAAAATTGAACCATTAGGAGTA
GCACCCACCAAGGCAAAGAGAAGAGTGGTGCAGAGAGAAAAAAGAGCAGTGGGAATAGGAGCTTTGTTCC
TTGGGTTCTTGGGAGCAGCAGGAAGCACTATGGGCGCAGCGTCAATGACGCTGACGGTACAGGCCAGACA
ATTATTGTCTGGTATAGTGCAGCAGCAGAACAATTTGCTGAGGGCTATTGAGGCGCAACAGCATCTGTTG
CAACTCACAGTCTGGGGCATCAAGCAGCTCCAGGCAAGAATCCTGGCTGTGGAAAGATACCTAAAGGATC
AACAGCTCCT
